Addgene plasmid #68576: pMpGWB122
Purpose: (Empty Backbone) Gateway binary vector designed for transgenic research with Marchantia polymorpha as well as other plants
Depositing lab: Takayuki Kohchi. Depositing organization: Kyoto University, Graduate School of Biostudies. Publication: Development of Gateway Binary Vector Series with Four Different Selection Markers for the Liverwort Marchantia polymorpha. Ishizaki K, Nishihama R, Ueda M, Inoue K, Ishida S, Nishimura Y, Shikanai T, Kohchi T. PLoS One. 2015 Sep 25;10(9):e0138876. doi: 10.1371/journal.pone.0138876. eCollection 2015. PONE-D-15-25288 PubMed 26406247.
Backbone
  Vector backbone: pMpGWB100
  Backbone manufacturer: Kohchi Lab., Kyoto University
  Backbone size (bp): 9502
  Modifications to backbone: CaMV 35S promoter and coding sequence for a fusion polypeptide between the modified EAR motif plant-specific repression domain showing strong repression activity (SRDX) and glucocorticoid receptor (GR) are cloned upstream and downstream of the Gateway cassette, respectively.
  Vector type: Plant Expression
  Promoter: Cauliflower mosaic virus 35S promoter
  Selectable markers: Hygromycin
  Tag / fusion protein: Modified EAR motif plant-specific repression domain showing strong repression activity (SRDX) and glucocorticoid receptor (GR) (C terminal on insert)
Growth in bacteria
  Bacterial resistance: Chloramphenicol and Spectinomycin, 25 & 50 μg/mL
  Growth temperature: 37°C
  Growth strain: DB3.1
  Copy number: High Copy
Gene/Insert
  Cloning method: Gateway Cloning
Resource information
  A portion of this plasmid was derived from a plasmid made by: The Gateway cassette was provided by Tsuyoshi Nakagawa at Shimane University, Japan.
Terms and licenses: Academic/Nonprofit Terms; Industry Terms: Not Available to Industry
How to cite: pMpGWB122 was a gift from Takayuki Kohchi (Addgene plasmid # 68576 ; http://n2t.net/addgene:68576 ; RRID:Addgene_68576)
