[The description below was written by a language model from this plasmid's Addgene catalogue record and pLannotate feature annotations shown in this document.]
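Description:
pMpGWB122 is an empty Gateway destination binary vector for Agrobacterium-mediated plant transformation, built on the pMpGWB100 backbone and designed mainly for the liverwort Marchantia polymorpha, though it is also usable in other plants. The full sequence is about 13 kb. Outside the T-DNA, the backbone carries a high-copy ColE1/pMB1-type origin with the pBR322 bom region for propagation in E. coli. It also has the pVS1 oriV, RepA and StaA functions for replication and stable maintenance in Agrobacterium. An aadA gene confers bacterial spectinomycin resistance. Because the unrecombined Gateway cassette contains the ccdB gyrase toxin along with a chloramphenicol resistance gene, the empty vector is maintained in a ccdB-tolerant strain (DB3.1) under chloramphenicol and spectinomycin selection.

Between the nopaline-type right and left T-DNA borders, a CaMV 35S promoter drives an attR1–CmR–ccdB–attR2 cassette. This is followed by coding sequence for a fusion of the SRDX repression domain (a modified EAR motif) and the glucocorticoid receptor, and then a NOS terminator. The feature table annotates the receptor part as a fragment of rat Nr3c1; the short SRDX motif is not annotated separately. An LR reaction with an entry clone replaces the cassette with a gene of interest, which is then expressed with SRDX-GR at its C terminus. SRDX fusions are generally used to convert transcription factors into dominant repressors, and the GR domain typically makes nuclear activity dependent on glucocorticoid treatment, so the design suits inducible chimeric-repressor studies. A second T-DNA cassette, with an enhanced 35S promoter, the hygromycin phosphotransferase gene and the CaMV poly(A) signal, allows hygromycin selection of transformed plants.
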