Features (pLannotate 1.2.2; 30 found; start..end, strand, type, name):
     54..78      -  misc_feature   RB T-DNA repeat: right border repeat from nopaline C58 T-DNA
    144..298     -  CDS            lacZα (fragment): LacZα fragment of β-galactosidase; lacZ fragment
    301..321     -  misc_feature   MCS (fragment): pUC18/19 multiple cloning site
    812..1153    +  promoter       CaMV 35S promoter: strong constitutive promoter from cauliflower mosaic virus
   1179..1303    +  protein_bind   attR1: mutant version of attR; recombination site for the Gateway® LR reaction LR Clonase™
   1340..1370    +  promoter       lac UV5 promoter: E. coli lac promoter with an "up" mutation
   1394..1423    +  promoter       cat promoter (fragment): promoter of the E. coli cat gene encoding chloramphenicol acetyltransferase
   1424..2083    +  CDS            CmR: chloramphenicol acetyltransferase; cat; confers resistance to chloramphenicol
   2262..2420    +  CDS            ccdA (fragment): CCDA_ECO57 - Also known as H, letA. Experimental evidence at protein level: Swiss-Prot protein existence level 1. Antitoxin component of a type II toxin-antitoxin (TA) system which inhibits the post-segregational killing (PSK) of plasmid-free cells, also referred to as a plasmid addiction system. Binds to and blocks the activity of CcdB; will also remove bound CcdB protein from the CcdB-GyrA complex by forming a CcdA-CcdB complex, a process termed rejuvenation. Functions as a transcriptional corepressor for the ccdAB operon, repression also requires CcdB (By similarity). From Escherichia coli
   2425..2730    +  CDS            ccdB: CcdB, a bacterial toxin that poisons DNA gyrase; ccdB; Plasmids containing the ccdB gene cannot be propagated in standard E. coli strains.
   2771..2895    -  protein_bind   attR2: mutant version of attR; recombination site for the Gateway® LR reaction LR Clonase™
   2945..3823    +  CDS            Nr3c1 (fragment): GCR_RAT - Also known as Grl. Experimental evidence at protein level: Swiss-Prot protein existence level 1. [Isoform A]: Has transcriptional activation and repression activity. Mediates glucocorticoid-induced apoptosis. Promotes accurate chromosome segregation during mitosis. May act as a tumor suppressor. May play a negative role in adipogenesis through the regulation of lipolytic and antilipogenic gene expression. From Rattus norvegicus (Rat).
   3842..4094    +  terminator     NOS terminator: nopaline synthase terminator and poly(A) signal
   4150..4172    -  protein_bind   lac operator (fragment): The lac repressor binds to the lac operator to inhibit transcription in E. coli. This inhibition can be relieved by adding lactose or isopropyl-β-D-thiogalactopyranoside (IPTG). lac repressor encoded by lacI
   4176..4206    -  promoter       lac promoter: promoter for the E. coli lac operon
   4221..4242    -  protein_bind   CAP binding site: CAP binding activates transcription in the presence of cAMP. E. coli catabolite activator protein
   4327..4501    -  polyA_signal   CaMV poly(A) signal: cauliflower mosaic virus polyadenylation signal
   4542..5567    -  CDS            HygR: hygromycin B phosphotransferase confers resistance to hygromycin
   5634..6309    -  promoter       CaMV 35S promoter (enhanced): cauliflower mosaic virus 35S promoter with a duplicated enhancer region
   6504..6528    -  misc_feature   LB T-DNA repeat: left border repeat from nopaline C58 T-DNA
   6787..6810    +  promoter       Pc promoter (fragment): intI1 (promoter lies within the coding sequence); class 1 integron promoter
   6986..7042    +  CDS            GmR (fragment): gentamycin acetyltransferase; aacC1; confers resistance to gentamycin
   7053..7840    +  CDS            SmR (fragment): aminoglycoside adenylyltransferase (Murphy, 1985); aadA; confers resistance to spectinomycin and streptomycin
   8086..8674    +  rep_origin     ori: high-copy-number ColE1/pMB1/pBR322/pUC origin of replication
   8860..9000    -  misc_feature   bom: basis of mobility region from pBR322
   9102..9141    -  CDS            rop (fragment): Rop protein, which maintains plasmids at low copy number; rop
   9344..9538    -  rep_origin     pVS1 oriV: origin of replication for the Pseudomonas plasmid pVS1 (Heeb et al., 2000)
   9604..10677   -  CDS            pVS1 RepA: replication protein from the Pseudomonas plasmid pVS1 (Heeb et al., 2000)
  11106..11735   -  CDS            pVS1 StaA: stability protein from the Pseudomonas plasmid pVS1 (Heeb et al., 2000)
  12295..12696   -  CDS            Y4CG_SINFN (fragment): Protein inferred from homology: Swiss-Prot protein existence level 3. From Sinorhizobium fredii (strain NBRC 101917 / NGR234).
>Addgene plasmid #68576 | pMpGWB122 | depositor full sequence | sequence record 121831 | pMpGWB122 sequence 12982 bps
TTTCACGCCCTTTTAAATATCCGATTATTCTAATAAACGCTCTTTTCTCTTAGGTTTACCCGCCAATATA
TCCTGTCAAACACTGATAGTTTAAACTGAAGGCGGGAAACGACAATCTGATCCAAGCTCAAGCTGCTCTA
GCATTCGCCATTCAGGCTGCGCAACTGTTGGGAAGGGCGATCGGTGCGGGCCTCTTCGCTATTACGCCAG
CTGGCGAAAGGGGGATGTGCTGCAAGGCGATTAAGTTGGGTAACGCCAGGGTTTTCCCAGTCACGACGTT
GTAAAACGACGGCCAGTGCCAAGCTTGCATGCCTGCAGGTCCCCAGATTAGCCTTTTCAATTTCAGAAAG
AATGCTAACCCACAGATGGTTAGAGAGGCTTACGCAGCAGGTCTCATCAAGACGATCTACCCGAGCAATA
ATCTCCAGGAAATCAAATACCTTCCCAAGAAGGTTAAAGATGCAGTCAAAAGATTCAGGACTAACTGCAT
CAAGAACACAGAGAAAGATATATTTCTCAAGATCAGAAGTACTATTCCAGTATGGACGATTCAAGGCTTG
CTTCACAAACCAAGGCAAGTAATAGAGATTGGAGTCTCTAAAAAGGTAGTTCCCACTGAATCAAAGGCCA
TGGAGTCAAAGATTCAAATAGAGGACCTAACAGAACTCGCCGTAAAGACTGGCGAACAGTTCATACAGAG
TCTCTTACGACTCAATGACAAGAAGAAAATCTTCGTCAACATGGTGGAGCACGACACACTTGTCTACTCC
AAAAATATCAAAGATACAGTCTCAGAAGACCAAAGGGCAATTGAGACTTTTCAACAAAGGGTAATATCCG
GAAACCTCCTCGGATTCCATTGCCCAGCTATCTGTCACTTTATTGTGAAGATAGTGGAAAAGGAAGGTGG
CTCCTACAAATGCCATCATTGCGATAAAGGAAAGGCCATCGTTGAAGATGCCTCTGCCGACAGTGGTCCC
AAAGATGGACCCCCACCCACGAGGAGCATCGTGGAAAAAGAAGACGTTCCAACCACGTCTTCAAAGCAAG
TGGATTGATGTGATATCTCCACTGACGTAAGGGATGACGCACAATCCCACTATCCTTCGCAAGACCCTTC
CTCTATATAAGGAAGTTCATTTCATTTGGAGAGAACACGGGGGACTCTAGAGTTATCAACAAGTTTGTAC
AAAAAAGCTGAACGAGAAACGTAAAATGATATAAATATCAATATATTAAATTAGATTTTGCATAAAAAAC
AGACTACATAATACTGTAAAACACAACATATCCAGTCACTATGGCGGCCCCTCGAGGGGCCGCATTAGGC
ACCCCAGGCTTTACACTTTATGCTTCCGGCTCGTATAATGTGTGGATTTTGAGTTAGGATCCGTCGAGAT
TTTCAGGAGCTAAGGAAGCTAAAATGGAGAAAAAAATCACTGGATATACCACCGTTGATATATCCCAATG
GCATCGTAAAGAACATTTTGAGGCATTTCAGTCAGTTGCTCAATGTACCTATAACCAGACCGTTCAGCTG
GATATTACGGCCTTTTTAAAGACCGTAAAGAAAAATAAGCACAAGTTTTATCCGGCCTTTATTCACATTC
TTGCCCGCCTGATGAATGCTCATCCGGAATTCCGTATGGCAATGAAAGACGGTGAGCTGGTGATATGGGA
TAGTGTTCACCCTTGTTACACCGTTTTCCATGAGCAAACTGAAACGTTTTCATCGCTCTGGAGTGAATAC
CACGACGATTTCCGGCAGTTTCTACACATATATTCGCAAGATGTGGCGTGTTACGGTGAAAACCTGGCCT
ATTTCCCTAAAGGGTTTATTGAGAATATGTTTTTCGTCTCAGCCAATCCCTGGGTGAGTTTCACCAGTTT
TGATTTAAACGTGGCCAATATGGACAACTTCTTCGCCCCCGTTTTCACCATGGGCAAATATTATACGCAA
GGCGACAAGGTGCTGATGCCGCTGGCGATTCAGGTTCATCATGCCGTTTGTGATGGCTTCCATGTCGGCA
GAATGCTTAATGAATTACAACAGTACTGCGATGAGTGGCAGGGCGGGGCGTAAAGATCTGGATCCGGCTT
ACTAAAAGCCAGATAACAGTATGCGTATTTGCGCGCTGATTTTTGCGGTATAAGAATATATACTGATATG
TATACCCGAAGTATGTCAAAAAGAGGTATGCTATGAAGCAGCGTATTACAGTGACAGTTGACAGCGACAG
CTATCAGTTGCTCAAGGCATATATGATGTCAATATCTCCGGTCTGGTAAGCACAACCATGCAGAATGAAG
CCCGTCGTCTGCGTGCCGAACGCTGGAAAGCGGAAAATCAGGAAGGGATGGCTGAGGTCGCCCGGTTTAT
TGAAATGAACGGCTCTTTTGCTGACGAGAACAGGGGCTGGTGAAATGCAGTTTAAGGTTTACACCTATAA
AAGAGAGAGCCGTTATCGTCTGTTTGTGGATGTACAGAGTGATATTATTGACACGCCCGGGCGACGGATG
GTGATCCCCCTGGCCAGTGCACGTCTGCTGTCAGATAAAGTCCCCCGTGAACTTTACCCGGTGGTGCATA
TCGGGGATGAAAGCTGGCGCATGATGACCACCGATATGGCCAGTGTGCCGGTCTCCGTTATCGGGGAAGA
AGTGGCTGATCTCAGCCACCGCGAAAATGACATCAAAAACGCCATTAACCTGATGTTCTGGGGAATATAA
ATGTCAGGCTCCCTTATACACAGCCAGTCTGCAGGTCGACCATAGTGACTGGATATGTTGTGTTTTACAG
TATTATGTAGTCTGTTTTTTATGCAAAATCTAATTTAATATATTGATATTTATATCATTTTACGTTTCTC
GTTCAGCTTTCTTGTACAAAGTGGTTGATAACAGCTTGGATTTGGATTTGGAGTTGCGCTTGGGATTCGC
CTCCGCCGGAATGGCTAGTGAAGCTCGAAAAACAAAGAAAAAAATCAAAGGGATTCAGCAAGCCACTGCA
GGAGTCTCACAAGACACTTCGGAAAATCCTAACAAAACAATAGTTCCTGCAGCATTACCACAGCTCACCC
CTACCTTGGTGTCACTGCTGGAGGTGATTGAACCCGAGGTGTTGTATGCAGGATATGATAGCTCTGTTCC
AGATTCAGCATGGAGAATTATGACCACACTCAACATGTTAGGTGGGCGTCAAGTGATTGCAGCAGTGAAA
TGGGCAAAGGCGATACCAGGCTTCAGAAACTTACACCTGGATGACCAAATGACCCTGCTACAGTACTCAT
GGATGTTTCTCATGGCATTTGCCCTGGGTTGGAGATCATACAGACAATCAAGTGGAAACCTGCTCTGCTT
TGCTCCTGATCTGATTATTAATGAGCAGAGAATGTCTCTACCCTGCATGTATGACCAATGTAAACACATG
CTGTTTGTCTCCTCTGAATTACAAAGATTGCAGGTATCCTATGAAGAGTATCTCTGTATGAAAACCTTAC
TGCTTCTCTCCTCAGTTCCTAAGGAAGGTCTGAAGAGCCAAGAGTTATTTGATGAGATTCGAATGACTTA
TATCAAAGAGCTAGGAAAAGCCATCGTCAAAAGGGAAGGGAACTCCAGTCAGAACTGGCAACGGTTTTAC
CAACTGACAAAACTTCTGGACTCCATGCATGAGGTGGTTGAGAATCTCCTTACCTACTGCTTCCAGACAT
TTTTGGATAAGACCATGAGTATTGAATTCCCAGAGATGTTAGCTGAAATCATCACTAATCAGATACCAAA
ATATTCAAATGGAAATATCAAGAAGCTGCTGTTTCATCAAAAATAGAGCTCGAATTTCCCCGATCGTTCA
AACATTTGGCAATAAAGTTTCTTAAGATTGAATCCTGTTGCCGGTCTTGCGATGATTATCATATAATTTC
TGTTGAATTACGTTAAGCATGTAATAATTAACATGTAATGCATGACGTTATTTATGAGATGGGTTTTTAT
GATTAGAGTCCCGCAATTATACATTTAATACGCGATAGAAAACAAAATATAGCGCGCAAACTAGGATAAA
TTATCGCGCGCGGTGTCATCTATGTTACTAGATCGGGAATTGGTTCCGGAACCAATTCGTAATCATGGTC
ATAGCTGTTTCCTGTGTGAAATTGTTATCCGCTCACAATTCCACACAACATACGAGCCGGAAGCATAAAG
TGTAAAGCCTGGGGTGCCTAATGAGTGAGCTAACTCACATTAGGCTGAATTAGGCGCGCCTATTTCTGAA
TTCAACACATTGCGGACGTTTTTAATGTACTGAATTAACGCCGAATTAATTCGGGGGATCTGGATTTTAG
TACTGGATTTTGGTTTTAGGAATTAGAAATTTTATTGATAGAAGTATTTTACAAATACAAATACATACTA
AGGGTTTCTTATATGCTCAACACATGAGCGAAACCCTATAGGAACCCTAATTCCCTTATCTGGGAACTAC
TCACACATTATTATGGAGAAACTCGAGCTTGTCGATCGACAGATCCCGGTCGGCATCTACTCTATTTCTT
TGCCCTCGGACGAGTGCTGGGGCGTCGGTTTCCACTATCGGCGAGTACTTCTACACAGCCATCGGTCCAG
ACGGCCGCGCTTCTGCGGGCGATTTGTGTACGCCCGACAGTCCCGGCTCCGGATCGGACGATTGCGTCGC
ATCGACCCTGCGCCCAAGCTGCATCATCGAAATTGCCGTCAACCAAGCTCTGATAGAGTTGGTCAAGACC
AATGCGGAGCATATACGCCCGGAGTCGTGGCGATCCTGCAAGCTCCGGATGCCTCCGCTCGAAGTAGCGC
GTCTGCTGCTCCATACAAGCCAACCACGGCCTCCAGAAGAAGATGTTGGCGACCTCGTATTGGGAATCCC
CGAACATCGCCTCGCTCCAGTCAATGACCGCTGTTATGCGGCCATTGTCCGTCAGGACATTGTTGGAGCC
GAAATCCGCGTGCACGAGGTGCCGGACTTCGGGGCAGTCCTCGGCCCAAAGCATCAGCTCATCGAGAGCC
TGCGCGACGGACGCACTGACGGTGTCGTCCATCACAGTTTGCCAGTGATACACATGGGGATCAGCAATCG
CGCATATGAAATCACGCCATGTAGTGTATTGACCGATTCCTTGCGGTCCGAATGGGCCGAACCCGCTCGT
CTGGCTAAGATCGGCCGCAGCGATCGCATCCATAGCCTCCGCGACCGGTTGTAGAACAGCGGGCAGTTCG
GTTTCAGGCAGGTCTTGCAACGTGACACCCTGTGAACGGCGGGAGATGCAATAGGTCAGGCTCTCGCTAA
ACTCCCCAATGTCAAGCACTTCCGGAATCGGGAGCGCGGCCGATGCAAAGTGCCGATAAACATAACGATC
TTTGTAGAAACCATCGGCGCAGCTATTTACCCGCAGGACATATCCACGCCCTCCTACATCGAAGCTGAAA
GCACGAGATTCTTCGCCCTCCGAGAGCTGCATCAGGTCGGAGACGCTGTCGAACTTTTCGATCAGAAACT
TCTCGACAGACGTCGCGGTGAGTTCAGGCTTTTTCATATCTCATTGCCCCCCGGATCTGCGAAAGCTCGA
GAGAGATAGATTTGTAGAGAGAGACTGGTGATTTCAGCGTGTCCTCTCCAAATGAAATGAACTTCCTTAT
ATAGAGGAAGGTCTTGCGAAGGATAGTGGGATTGTGCGTCATCCCTTACGTCAGTGGAGATATCACATCA
ATCCACTTGCTTTGAAGACGTGGTTGGAACGTCTTCTTTTTCCACGATGCTCCTCGTGGGTGGGGGTCCA
TCTTTGGGACCACTGTCGGCAGAGGCATCTTGAACGATAGCCTTTCCTTTATCGCAATGATGGCATTTGT
AGGTGCCACCTTCCTTTTCTACTGTCCTTTTGATGAAGTGACAGATAGCTGGGCAATGGAATCCGAGGAG
GTTTCCCGATATTACCCTTTGTTGAAAAGTCTCAATAGCCCTTTGGTCTTCTGAGACTGTATCTTTGATA
TTCTTGGAGTAGACGAGAGTGTCGTGCTCCACCATGTTCACATCAATCCACTTGCTTTGAAGACGTGGTT
GGAACGTCTTCTTTTTCCACGATGCTCCTCGTGGGTGGGGGTCCATCTTTGGGACCACTGTCGGCAGAGG
CATCTTGAACGATAGCCTTTCCTTTATCGCAATGATGGCATTTGTAGGTGCCACCTTCCTTTTCTACTGT
CCTTTTGATGAAGTGACAGATAGCTGGGCAATGGAATCCGAGGAGGTTTCCCGATATTACCCTTTGTTGA
AAAGTCTCAATAGCCCTTTGGTCTTCTGAGACTGTATCTTTGATATTCTTGGAGTAGACGAGAGTGTCGT
GCTCCACCATGTTGGCAAGCTGCTCTAGCCAATACGCAAACCGAATTCAGAAATAAATTCAGCCTAATTC
GGCGTTAATTCAGTACATTAAAAACGTCCGCAATGTGTTATTAAGTTGTCTAAGCGTCAATTTGTTTACA
CCACAATATATCCTGCCACCAGCCAGCCAACAGCTCCCCGACCGGCAGCTCGGCACAAAATCACCACTCG
ATACAGGCAGCCCATCAGTCCGGGACGGCGTCAGCGGGAGAGCCGTTGTAAGGCGGCAGACTTTGCTCAT
GTTACCGATGCTATTCGGAAGAACGGCAACTAAGCTGCCGGGTTTGAAACACGGATGATCTCGCGGAGGG
TAGCATGTTGATTGTAACGATGACAGAGCGTTGCTGCCTGTGATCAATTCGGGCACGAACCCAGTGGACA
TAAGCCTGTTCGGTTCGTAAGCTGTAATGCAAGTAGCGTATGCGCTCACGCAACTGGTCCAGAACCTTGA
CCGAACGCAGCGGTGGTAACGGCGCAGTGGCGGTTTTCATGGCTTGTTATGACTGTTTTTTTGGGGTACA
GTCTATGCCTCGGGCATCCAAGCAGCAAGCGCGTTACGCCGTGGGTCGATGTTTGATGTTATGGAGCAGC
AACGATGTTACGCAGCAGGGCAGTCGCCCTAAAACAAAGTTAAACATCATGGGGGAAGCGGTGATCGCCG
AAGTATCGACTCAACTATCAGAGGTAGTTGGCGTCATCGAGCGCCATCTCGAACCGACGTTGCTGGCCGT
ACATTTGTACGGCTCCGCAGTGGATGGCGGCCTGAAGCCACACAGTGATATTGATTTGCTGGTTACGGTG
ACCGTAAGGCTTGATGAAACAACGCGGCGAGCTTTGATCAACGACCTTTTGGAAACTTCGGCTTCCCCTG
GAGAGAGCGAGATTCTCCGCGCTGTAGAAGTCACCATTGTTGTGCACGACGACATCATTCCGTGGCGTTA
TCCAGCTAAGCGCGAACTGCAATTTGGAGAATGGCAGCGCAATGACATTCTTGCAGGTATCTTCGAGCCA
GCCACGATCGACATTGATCTGGCTATCTTGCTGACAAAAGCAAGAGAACATAGCGTTGCCTTGGTAGGTC
CAGCGGCGGAGGAACTCTTTGATCCGGTTCCTGAACAGGATCTATTTGAGGCGCTAAATGAAACCTTAAC
GCTATGGAACTCGCCGCCCGACTGGGCTGGCGATGAGCGAAATGTAGTGCTTACGTTGTCCCGCATTTGG
TACAGCGCAGTAACCGGCAAAATCGCGCCGAAGGATGTCGCTGCCGACTGGGCAATGGAGCGCCTGCCGG
CCCAGTATCAGCCCGTCATACTTGAAGCTAGACAGGCTTATCTTGGACAAGAAGAAGATCGCTTGGCCTC
GCGCGCAGATCAGTTGGAAGAATTTGTCCACTACGTGAAAGGCGAGATCACCAAGGTAGTCGGCAAATAA
TGTCTAGCTAGAAATTCGTTCAAGCCGACGCCGCTTCGCGGCGCGGCTTAACTCAAGCGTTAGATGCACT
AAGCACATAATTGCTCACAGCCAAACTATCAGGTCAAGTCTGCTTTTATTATTTTTAAGCGTGCATAATA
AGCCCTACACAAATTGGGAGATATATCATGCATGACCAAAATCCCTTAACGTGAGTTTTCGTTCCACTGA
GCGTCAGACCCCGTAGAAAAGATCAAAGGATCTTCTTGAGATCCTTTTTTTCTGCGCGTAATCTGCTGCT
TGCAAACAAAAAAACCACCGCTACCAGCGGTGGTTTGTTTGCCGGATCAAGAGCTACCAACTCTTTTTCC
GAAGGTAACTGGCTTCAGCAGAGCGCAGATACCAAATACTGTCCTTCTAGTGTAGCCGTAGTTAGGCCAC
CACTTCAAGAACTCTGTAGCACCGCCTACATACCTCGCTCTGCTAATCCTGTTACCAGTGGCTGCTGCCA
GTGGCGATAAGTCGTGTCTTACCGGGTTGGACTCAAGACGATAGTTACCGGATAAGGCGCAGCGGTCGGG
CTGAACGGGGGGTTCGTGCACACAGCCCAGCTTGGAGCGAACGACCTACACCGAACTGAGATACCTACAG
CGTGAGCTATGAGAAAGCGCCACGCTTCCCGAAGGGAGAAAGGCGGACAGGTATCCGGTAAGCGGCAGGG
TCGGAACAGGAGAGCGCACGAGGGAGCTTCCAGGGGGAAACGCCTGGTATCTTTATAGTCCTGTCGGGTT
TCGCCACCTCTGACTTGAGCGTCGATTTTTGTGATGCTCGTCAGGGGGGCGGAGCCTATGGAAAAACGCC
AGCAACGCGGCCTTTTTACGGTTCCTGGCCTTTTGCTGGCCTTTTGCTCACATGTTCTTTCCTGCGTTAT
CCCCTGATTCTGTGGATAACCGTATTACCGCCTTTGAGTGAGCTGATACCGCTCGCCGCAGCCGAACGAC
CGAGCGCAGCGAGTCAGTGAGCGAGGAAGCGGAAGAGCGCCTGATGCGGTATTTTCTCCTTACGCATCTG
TGCGGTATTTCACACCGCATATGGTGCACTCTCAGTACAATCTGCTCTGATGCCGCATAGTTAAGCCAGT
ATACACTCCGCTATCGCTACGTGACTGGGTCATGGCTGCGCCCCGACACCCGCCAACACCCGCTGACGCG
CCCTGACGGGCTTGTCTGCTCCCGGCATCCGCTTACAGACAAGCTGTGACCGTCTCCGGGAGCTGCATGT
GTCAGAGGTTTTCACCGTCATCACCGAAACGCGCGAGGCAGGGTGCCTTGATGTGGGCGCCGGCGGTCGA
GTGGCGACGGCGCGGCTTGTCCGCGCCCTGGTAGATTGCCTGGCCGTAGGCCAGCCATTTTTGAGCGGCC
AGCGGCCGCGATAGGCCGACGCGAAGCGGCGGGGCGTAGGGAGCGCAGCGACCGAAGGGTAGGCGCTTTT
TGCAGCTCTTCGGCTGTGCGCTGGCCAGACAGTTATGCACAGGCCAGGCGGGTTTTAAGAGTTTTAATAA
GTTTTAAAGAGTTTTAGGCGGAAAAATCGCCTTTTTTCTCTTTTATATCAGTCACTTACATGTGTGACCG
GTTCCCAATGTACGGCTTTGGGTTCCCAATGTACGGGTTCCGGTTCCCAATGTACGGCTTTGGGTTCCCA
ATGTACGTGCTATCCACAGGAAAGAGACCTTTTCGACCTTTTTCCCCTGCTAGGGCAATTTGCCCTAGCA
TCTGCTCCGTACATTAGGAACCGGCGGATGCTTCGCCCTCGATCAGGTTGCGGTAGCGCATGACTAGGAT
CGGGCCAGCCTGCCCCGCCTCCTCCTTCAAATCGTACTCCGGCAGGTCATTTGACCCGATCAGCTTGCGC
ACGGTGAAACAGAACTTCTTGAACTCTCCGGCGCTGCCACTGCGTTCGTAGATCGTCTTGAACAACCATC
TGGCTTCTGCCTTGCCTGCGGCGCGGCGTGCCAGGCGGTAGAGAAAACGGCCGATGCCGGGATCGATCAA
AAAGTAATCGGGGTGAACCGTCAGCACGTCCGGGTTCTTGCCTTCTGTGATCTCGCGGTACATCCAATCA
GCTAGCTCGATCTCGATGTACTCCGGCCGCCCGGTTTCGCTCTTTACGATCTTGTAGCGGCTAATCAAGG
CTTCACCCTCGGATACCGTCACCAGGCGGCCGTTCTTGGCCTTCTTCGTACGCTGCATGGCAACGTGCGT
GGTGTTTAACCGAATGCAGGTTTCTACCAGGTCGTCTTTCTGCTTTCCGCCATCGGCTCGCCGGCAGAAC
TTGAGTACGTCCGCAACGTGTGGACGGAACACGCGGCCGGGCTTGTCTCCCTTCCCTTCCCGGTATCGGT
TCATGGATTCGGTTAGATGGGAAACCGCCATCAGTACCAGGTCGTAATCCCACACACTGGCCATGCCGGC
CGGCCCTGCGGAAACCTCTACGTGCCCGTCTGGAAGCTCGTAGCGGATCACCTCGCCAGCTCGTCGGTCA
CGCTTCGACAGACGGAAAACGGCCACGTCCATGATGCTGCGACTATCGCGGGTGCCCACGTCATAGAGCA
TCGGAACGAAAAAATCTGGTTGCTCGTCGCCCTTGGGCGGCTTCCTAATCGACGGCGCACCGGCTGCCGG
CGGTTGCCGGGATTCTTTGCGGATTCGATCAGCGGCCGCTTGCCACGATTCACCGGGGCGTGCTTCTGCC
TCGATGCGTTGCCGCTGGGCGGCCTGCGCGGCCTTCAACTTCTCCACCAGGTCATCACCCAGCGCCGCGC
CGATTTGTACCGGGCCGGATGGTTTGCGACCGCTCACGCCGATTCCTCGGGCTTGGGGGTTCCAGTGCCA
TTGCAGGGCCGGCAGACAACCCAGCCGCTTACGCCTGGCCAACCGCCCGTTCCTCCACACATGGGGCATT
CCACGGCGTCGGTGCCTGGTTGTTCTTGATTTTCCATGCCGCCTCCTTTAGCCGCTAAAATTCATCTACT
CATTTATTCATTTGCTCATTTACTCTGGTAGCTGCGCGATGTATTCAGATAGCAGCTCGGTAATGGTCTT
GCCTTGGCGTACCGCGTACATCTTCAGCTTGGTGTGATCCTCCGCCGGCAACTGAAAGTTGACCCGCTTC
ATGGCTGGCGTGTCTGCCAGGCTGGCCAACGTTGCAGCCTTGCTGCTGCGTGCGCTCGGACGGCCGGCAC
TTAGCGTGTTTGTGCTTTTGCTCATTTTCTCTTTACCTCATTAACTCAAATGAGTTTTGATTTAATTTCA
GCGGCCAGCGCCTGGACCTCGCGGGCAGCGTCGCCCTCGGGTTCTGATTCAAGAACGGTTGTGCCGGCGG
CGGCAGTGCCTGGGTAGCTCACGCGCTGCGTGATACGGGACTCAAGAATGGGCAGCTCGTACCCGGCCAG
CGCCTCGGCAACCTCACCGCCGATGCGCGTGCCTTTGATCGCCCGCGACACGACAAAGGCCGCTTGTAGC
CTTCCATCCGTGACCTCAATGCGCTGCTTAACCAGCTCCACCAGGTCGGCGGTGGCCCATATGTCGTAAG
GGCTTGGCTGCACCGGAATCAGCACGAAGTCGGCTGCCTTGATCGCGGACACAGCCAAGTCCGCCGCCTG
GGGCGCTCCGTCGATCACTACGAAGTCGCGCCGGCCGATGGCCTTCACGTCGCGGTCAATCGTCGGGCGG
TCGATGCCGACAACGGTTAGCGGTTGATCTTCCCGCACGGCCGCCCAATCGCGGGCACTGCCCTGGGGAT
CGGAATCGACTAACAGAACATCGGCCCCGGCGAGTTGCAGGGCGCGGGCTAGATGGGTTGCGATGGTCGT
CTTGCCTGACCCGCCTTTCTGGTTAAGTACAGCGATAACCTTCATGCGTTCCCCTTGCGTATTTGTTTAT
TTACTCATCGCATCATATACGCAGCGACCGCATGACGCAAGCTGTTTTACTCAAATACACATCACCTTTT
TAGACGGCGGCGCTCGGTTTCTTCAGCGGCCAAGCTGGCCGGCCAGGCCGCCAGCTTGGCATCAGACAAA
CCGGCCAGGATTTCATGCAGCCGCACGGTTGAGACGTGCGCGGGCGGCTCGAACACGTACCCGGCCGCGA
TCATCTCCGCCTCGATCTCTTCGGTAATGAAAAACGGTTCGTCCTGGCCGTCCTGGTGCGGTTTCATGCT
TGTTCCTCTTGGCGTTCATTCTCGGCGGCCGCCAGGGCGTCGGCCTCGGTCAATGCGTCCTCACGGAAGG
CACCGCGCCGCCTGGCCTCGGTGGGCGTCACTTCCTCGCTGCGCTCAAGTGCGCGGTACAGGGTCGAGCG
ATGCACGCCAAGCAGTGCAGCCGCCTCTTTCACGGTGCGGCCTTCCTGGTCGATCAGCTCGCGGGCGTGC
GCGATCTGTGCCGGGGTGAGGGTAGGGCGGGGGCCAAACTTCACGCCTCGGGCCTTGGCGGCCTCGCGCC
CGCTCCGGGTGCGGTCGATGATTAGGGAACGCTCGAACTCGGCAATGCCGGCGAACACGGTCAACACCAT
GCGGCCGGCCGGCGTGGTGGTGTCGGCCCACGGCTCTGCCAGGCTACGCAGGCCCGCGCCGGCCTCCTGG
ATGCGCTCGGCAATGTCCAGTAGGTCGCGGGTGCTGCGGGCCAGGCGGTCTAGCCTGGTCACTGTCACAA
CGTCGCCAGGGCGTAGGTGGTCAAGCATCCTGGCCAGCTCCGGGCGGTCGCGCCTGGTGCCGGTGATCTT
CTCGGAAAACAGCTTGGTGCAGCCGGCCGCGTGCAGTTCGGCCCGTTGGTTGGTCAAGTCCTGGTCGTCG
GTGCTGACGCGGGCATAGCCCAGCAGGCCAGCGGCGGCGCTCTTGTTCATGGCGTAATGTCTCCGGTTCT
AGTCGCAAGTATTCTACTTTATGCGACTAAAACACGCGACAAGAAAACGCCAGGAAAAGGGCAGGGCGGC
AGCCTGTCGCGTAACTTAGGACTTGTGCGACATGTCGTTTTCAGAAGACGGCTGCACTGAACGTCAGAAG
CCGACTGCACTATAGCAGCGGAGGGGTTGGATCAAAGTACTTTGATCCCGAGGGGAACCCTGTGGTTGGC
ATGCACATACAAATGGACGAACGGATAAACCT
