>Addgene plasmid #68576 | pMpGWB122 | addgene partial sequence | sequence record 152508 | CAT-R 5'-GCAACTGACTGAAATGCCTC-3'
TCAACGGTGGTATATCCAGTGATTTTTTTCTCCATTTTAGCTTCCTTAGCTCCTGAAAATCTCGACGGAT
CCTAACTCAAAATCCACACATTATACGAGCCGGAAGCATAAAGTGTAAAGCCTGGGGTGCCTAATGCGGC
CCCTCGAGGGGCCGCCATAGTGACTGGATATGTTGTGTTTTACAGTATTATGTAGTCTGTTTTTTATGCA
AAATCTAATTTAATATATTGATATTTATATCATTTTACGTTTCTCGTTCAGCTTTTTTGTACAAACTTGT
TGATAACTCTAGAGTCCCCCGTGTTCTCTCCAAATGAAATGAACTTCCTTATATAGAGGAAGGGTCTTGC
GAAGGATAGTGGGATTGTGCGTCATCCCTTACGTCAGTGGAGATATCACATCAATCCACTTGCTTTGAAG
ACGTGGTTGGAACGTCTTCTTTTTCCACGATGCTCCTCGTGGGTGGGGGTCCATCTTTGGGACCACTGTC
GGCAGAGGCATCTTCAACGATGGCCTTTCCTTTATCGCAATGATGGCATTTGTAGGAGCCACCTTCCTTT
TCCACTATCTTCACAATAAAGTGACAGATAGCTGGGCAATGGAATCCGAGGAGGTTTCCGGATATTACCC
TTTGTTGAAAAGTCTCAATTGCCCTTTGGTCTTCTGAGACTGTATCTTTGATATTTTTGGAGTAGACAAG
TGTGTCGTGCTCCACC
