>Addgene plasmid #68576 | pMpGWB122 | addgene partial sequence | sequence record 152510 | ccdB-Fwd 5'-GCATGATGACCACCGATATG-3'
GTGGCTGATCTCAGCCACCGCGAAAATGACATCAAAAACGCCATTAACCTGATGTTCTGGGGAATATAAA
TGTCAGGCTCCCTTATACACAGCCAGTCTGCAGGTCGACCATAGTGACTGGATATGTTGTGTTTTACAGT
ATTATGTAGTCTGTTTTTTATGCAAAATCTAATTTAATATATTGATATTTATATCATTTTACGTTTCTCG
TTCAGCTTTCTTGTACAAAGTGGTTGATAACAGCTTGGATTTGGATTTGGAGTTGCGCTTGGGATTCGCC
TCCGCCGGAATGGCTAGTGAAGCTCGAAAAACAAAGAAAAAAATCAAAGGGATTCAGCAAGCCACTGCAG
GAGTCTCACAAGACACTTCGGAAAATCCTAACAAAACAATAGTTCCTGCAGCATTACCACAGCTCACCCC
TACCTTGGTGTCACTGCTGGAGGTGATTGAACCCGAGGTGTTGTATGCAGGATATGATAGCTCTGTTCCA
GATTCAGCATGGAGAATTATGACCACACTCAACATGTTAGGTGGGCGTCAAGTGATTGCAGCAGTGAAAT
GGGCAAAGGCGATACCAGGCTTCAGAAACTTACACCTGGATGACCAAATGACCCTGCTACAGTACTCATG
GATGTTTCTCATGGCATTTGCCCTGGGTTGGAGATCATAC
